Addgene plasmid #138893: pPD147 ZF43x8-Spaced-Far_EYFP
Purpose: EYFP reporter vector for the ZF43x8-Spaced-Far promoter
Depositing lab: Joshua Leonard. Depositing organization: Northwestern University. Publication: The COMET toolkit for composing customizable genetic programs in mammalian cells. Donahue PS, Draut JW, Muldoon JJ, Edelstein HI, Bagheri N, Leonard JN. Nat Commun. 2020 Feb 7;11(1):779. doi: 10.1038/s41467-019-14147-5. PubMed 32034124.
Backbone
  Vector backbone: pPD033 Reporter Template v1 (Far Spaced)
  Vector type: Mammalian Expression, Synthetic Biology
Growth in bacteria
  Bacterial resistance: Ampicillin, 100 μg/mL
  Growth temperature: 37°C
  Growth strain: DH5alpha
  Copy number: High Copy
Gene/Insert
  Gene/Insert name: ZF43x8-Spaced-Far
  Species: Synthetic
  Promoter: ZF43x8-Spaced-Far
  Cloning method: Restriction Enzyme; 5′ cloning site BglII (not destroyed); 3′ cloning site NheI (not destroyed)
  Sequencing primers: 5′ CGACACGGAAATGTTGAATAC; 3′ TAGAAGGCACAGTCGAGG
Terms and licenses: Academic/Nonprofit Terms; Industry Terms: Not Available to Industry
Depositor comments: Leonard Lab plasmid reference number: L1421
How to cite: pPD147 ZF43x8-Spaced-Far_EYFP was a gift from Joshua Leonard (Addgene plasmid # 138893 ; http://n2t.net/addgene:138893 ; RRID:Addgene_138893)
