[The description below was written by a language model from this plasmid's Addgene catalogue record and pLannotate feature annotations shown in this document.]
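Description:
pPD147 ZF43x8-Spaced-Far_EYFP is a 4.6 kb mammalian expression and synthetic-biology reporter plasmid from the COMET toolkit for building customizable genetic programs in mammalian cells. It is built on the pPD033 Reporter Template v1 (Far Spaced) backbone and is propagated in E. coli as a high-copy plasmid through a ColE1/pUC-type origin, with ampicillin selection provided by the β-lactamase gene under its own promoter. An f1 phage origin is also present.

The payload is a synthetic inducible promoter, ZF43x8-Spaced-Far, inserted between retained BglII and NheI sites upstream of an EYFP coding sequence that ends in a bovine growth hormone polyadenylation signal. The annotation detects only a short fragment of a minimal TATA-box promoter just before EYFP; the upstream region where the synthetic element should lie carries no annotated features. The name suggests eight binding sites for a zinc finger domain designated ZF43, in a spaced arrangement placed far from the minimal promoter, but the record does not spell out this architecture. A design of this kind gives low basal transcription, so yellow fluorescence reports recruitment of a cognate zinc finger transcription factor supplied from another construct.

Downstream, the table shows an SV40 early promoter followed by only a short fragment of a bleomycin-resistance (ble) coding sequence and an SV40 poly(A) signal. An intact mammalian selection marker therefore appears to be absent, which is consistent with use by transient transfection. Remnants of lac promoter, operator, CAP site and lacI are backbone carryover. The stated purpose is to serve as the EYFP reporter for characterizing the ZF43x8-Spaced-Far promoter.
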