Features (pLannotate 1.2.2; 16 found; start..end, strand, type, name):
    414..430     +  promoter       minP (fragment): minimal TATA-box promoter with low basal activity
    472..1188    +  CDS            EYFP: EYFP is a basic (constitutively fluorescent) green/yellow fluorescent protein published in 1996, derived from Aequorea victoria. It is reported to be a very rapidly-maturing weak dimer with high acid sensitivity.
   1242..1466    +  polyA_signal   bGH poly(A) signal: bovine growth hormone polyadenylation signal
   1470..1491    +  promoter       SV40 promoter (fragment): SV40 enhancer and early promoter
   1512..1940    +  rep_origin     f1 ori (sequence partly withheld): f1 bacteriophage origin of replication; arrow indicates direction of (+) strand synthesis
   1945..1967    +  promoter       SV40 promoter (fragment): SV40 enhancer and early promoter
   1968..2159    +  promoter       SV40 promoter: SV40 early promoter
   2186..2284    +  CDS            ble (fragment): BLE_KLEPN - Experimental evidence at protein level: Swiss-Prot protein existence level 1. Binding protein with a strong affinity to the bleomycin family of antibiotics. Binds to CL990; an antimitotic-antibiotic compound. From Klebsiella pneumoniae.
   2279..2400    +  polyA_signal   SV40 poly(A) signal: SV40 polyadenylation signal
   2473..2489    -  protein_bind   lac operator: The lac repressor binds to the lac operator to inhibit transcription in E. coli. This inhibition can be relieved by adding lactose or isopropyl-β-D-thiogalactopyranoside (IPTG). lac repressor encoded by lacI
   2497..2527    -  promoter       lac promoter: promoter for the E. coli lac operon
   2542..2563    -  protein_bind   CAP binding site: CAP binding activates transcription in the presence of cAMP. E. coli catabolite activator protein
   2576..2668    -  CDS            lacI (fragment): lac repressor; lacI; The lac repressor binds to the lac operator to inhibit transcription in E. coli. This inhibition can be relieved by adding lactose or isopropyl-β-D-thiogalactopyranoside (IPTG).
   2851..3439    -  rep_origin     ori: high-copy-number ColE1/pMB1/pBR322/pUC origin of replication
   3610..4470    -  CDS            AmpR: β-lactamase; bla; confers resistance to ampicillin, carbenicillin, and related antibiotics
   4471..4575    -  promoter       AmpR promoter: bla
>Addgene plasmid #138893 | pPD147 ZF43x8-Spaced-Far_EYFP | addgene full sequence | sequence record 323881 | Addgene NGS Result
GACGGATCGGGAGATCTGAATTCGGATCCAGAGTGAGGACTACCTATAGAAGTAAGAGTGAGGACAATCG
TATACAAGTAGATCCAGAGTGAGGACTACCTATAGAAGTAAGAGTGAGGACAATCGTATACAAGTAGATC
CCTCTAGAGGGAGATCCAGAGTGAGGACTACCTATAGAAGTAAGAGTGAGGACAATCGTATACAAGTAGA
TCCAGAGTGAGGACTACCTATAGAAGTAAGAGTGAGGACAATCGTATACAAGTAGATCCCTCTAGAGGGA
GATCCTGAGTAGTGCGCGAGCAAAATTTAAGCTACAACAAGGCAAGGCTTGACCGACAATTGCATGAAGA
ATCTGCTTAGGGTTAGGCGTTTTGCGCTGCTTCGCGATGTACGGGCCAGATATACGATCCCTCTAGAGGG
TATATAATGGGGGCCACTAGTCTACTACCAGAGCTCATCGCTAGCGCCACCATGGTGAGCAAGGGCGAGG
AGCTGTTCACCGGGGTGGTGCCCATCCTGGTCGAGCTGGACGGCGACGTAAACGGCCACAAGTTCAGCGT
GTCCGGCGAGGGCGAGGGCGATGCCACCTACGGCAAGCTGACCCTGAAGTTCATCTGCACCACCGGCAAG
CTGCCCGTGCCCTGGCCCACCCTCGTGACCACCTTCGGCTACGGCCTGCAGTGCTTCGCCCGCTACCCCG
ACCACATGAAGCAGCACGACTTCTTCAAGTCCGCCATGCCCGAAGGCTACGTCCAGGAGCGCACCATCTT
CTTCAAGGACGACGGCAACTACAAGACCCGCGCCGAGGTGAAGTTCGAGGGCGACACCCTGGTGAACCGC
ATCGAGCTGAAGGGCATCGACTTCAAGGAGGACGGCAACATCCTGGGGCACAAGCTGGAGTACAACTACA
ACAGCCACAACGTCTATATCATGGCCGACAAGCAGAAGAACGGCATCAAGGTGAACTTCAAGATCCGCCA
CAACATCGAGGACGGCAGCGTGCAGCTCGCCGACCACTACCAGCAGAACACCCCCATCGGCGACGGCCCC
GTGCTGCTGCCCGACAACCACTACCTGAGCTACCAGTCCGCCCTGAGCAAAGACCCCAACGAGAAGCGCG
ATCACATGGTCCTGCTGGAGTTCGTGACCGCCGCCGGGATCACTCTCGGCATGGACGAGCTGTACAAGTA
GGCGGCCGCTCGAGTCTAGAGGGCCCGTTTAAACCCGCTGATCAGCCTCGACTGTGCCTTCTAGTTGCCA
GCCATCTGTTGTTTGCCCCTCCCCCGTGCCTTCCTTGACCCTGGAAGGTGCCACTCCCACTGTCCTTTCC
TAATAAAATGAGGAAATTGCATCGCATTGTCTGAGTAGGTGTCATTCTATTCTGGGGGGTGGGGTGGGGC
AGGACAGCAAGGGGGAGGATTGGGAAGACAATAGCAGGCATGCTGGGGATGCGGTGGGCTCTATGGCTTC
TGAGGCGGAAAGAACCAGCTGGGGCTCTAGGGGGTATCCCC
[124 nt withheld, positions 1512-1635]
C
[91 nt withheld, positions 1637-1727]
A
[49 nt withheld, positions 1729-1777]
CCTTTGACGTTGGAGTCCACGTTCTTT
[37 nt withheld, positions 1805-1841]
ACCCTATCTCGGTCTATTCTTTTGATTTATAAGGGATTTTGCCGATTTCGGCCTATTGGTTAAAAAATGA
GCTGATTTAACAAAAATTTAACGCGAATTAATTCTGTGGAATGTGTGTCAGTTAGGCTCAATTAGTCAGC
AACCATAGTCCCGCCCCTAACTCCGCCCATCCCGCCCCTAACTCCGCCCAGTTCCGCCCATTCTCCGCCC
CATGGCTGACTAATTTTTTTTATTTATGCAGAGGCCGAGGCCGCCTCTGCCTCTGAGCTATTCCAGAAGT
AGTGAGGAGGCTTTTTTGGAGGCCTAGGCTTTTGCAAAAAGCTCCCGGGAGCTTGTATATCCATTTTCGG
AGGTTGGGCTTCGGAATCGTTTTCCGGGACGCCGGCTGGATGATCCTCCAGCGCGGGGATCTCATGCTGG
AGTTCTTCGCCCACCCCAACTTGTTTATTGCAGCTTATAATGGTTACAAATAAAGCAATAGCATCACAAA
TTTCACAAATAAAGCATTTTTTTCACTGCATTCTAGTTGTGGTTTGTCCAAACTCATCAATGTATCTTAT
CATGTCTGTATACCGTCGACCTCTAGCTAGAGCTTGGCGTAATCATGGTCATAGCTGTTTCCTGTGTGAA
ATTGTTATCCGCTCACAATTCCACACAACATACGAGCCGGAAGCATAAAGTGTAAAGCCTGGGGTGCCTA
ATGAGTGAGCTAACTCACATTAATTGCGTTGCGCTCACTGCCCGCTTTCCAGTCGGGAAACCTGTCGTGC
CAGCTGCATTAATGAATCGGCCAACGCGCGGGGAGAGGCGGTTTGCGTATTGGGCGCTCTTCCGCTTCCT
CGCTCACTGACTCGCTGCGCTCGGTCGTTCGGCTGCGGCGAGCGGTATCAGCTCACTCAAAGGCGGTAAT
ACGGTTATCCACAGAATCAGGGGATAACGCAGGAAAGAACATGTGAGCAAAAGGCCAGCAAAAGGCCAGG
AACCGTAAAAAGGCCGCGTTGCTGGCGTTTTTCCATAGGCTCCGCCCCCCTGACGAGCATCACAAAAATC
GACGCTCAAGTCAGAGGTGGCGAAACCCGACAGGACTATAAAGATACCAGGCGTTTCCCCCTGGAAGCTC
CCTCGTGCGCTCTCCTGTTCCGACCCTGCCGCTTACCGGATACCTGTCCGCCTTTCTCCCTTCGGGAAGC
GTGGCGCTTTCTCATAGCTCACGCTGTAGGTATCTCAGTTCGGTGTAGGTCGTTCGCTCCAAGCTGGGCT
GTGTGCACGAACCCCCCGTTCAGCCCGACCGCTGCGCCTTATCCGGTAACTATCGTCTTGAGTCCAACCC
GGTAAGACACGACTTATCGCCACTGGCAGCAGCCACTGGTAACAGGATTAGCAGAGCGAGGTATGTAGGC
GGTGCTACAGAGTTCTTGAAGTGGTGGCCTAACTACGGCTACACTAGAAGAACAGTATTTGGTATCTGCG
CTCTGCTGAAGCCAGTTACCTTCGGAAAAAGAGTTGGTAGCTCTTGATCCGGCAAACAAACCACCGCTGG
TAGCGGTGGTTTTTTTGTTTGCAAGCAGCAGATTACGCGCAGAAAAAAAGGATCTCAAGAAGATCCTTTG
ATCTTTTCTACGGGGTCTGACGCTCAGTGGAACGAAAACTCACGTTAAGGGATTTTGGTCATGAGATTAT
CAAAAAGGATCTTCACCTAGATCCTTTTAAATTAAAAATGAAGTTTTAAATCAATCTAAAGTATATATGA
GTAAACTTGGTCTGACAGTTACCAATGCTTAATCAGTGAGGCACCTATCTCAGCGATCTGTCTATTTCGT
TCATCCATAGTTGCCTGACTCCCCGTCGTGTAGATAACTACGATACGGGAGGGCTTACCATCTGGCCCCA
GTGCTGCAATGATACCGCGAGATCCACGCTCACCGGCTCCAGATTTATCAGCAATAAACCAGCCAGCCGG
AAGGGCCGAGCGCAGAAGTGGTCCTGCAACTTTATCCGCCTCCATCCAGTCTATTAATTGTTGCCGGGAA
GCTAGAGTAAGTAGTTCGCCAGTTAATAGTTTGCGCAACGTTGTTGCCATTGCTACAGGCATCGTGGTGT
CACGCTCGTCGTTTGGTATGGCTTCATTCAGCTCCGGTTCCCAACGATCAAGGCGAGTTACATGATCCCC
CATGTTGTGCAAAAAAGCGGTTAGCTCCTTCGGTCCTCCGATCGTTGTCAGAAGTAAGTTGGCCGCAGTG
TTATCACTCATGGTTATGGCAGCACTGCATAATTCTCTTACTGTCATGCCATCCGTAAGATGCTTTTCTG
TGACTGGTGAGTACTCAACCAAGTCATTCTGAGAATAGTGTATGCGGCGACCGAGTTGCTCTTGCCCGGC
GTCAATACGGGATAATACCGCGCCACATAGCAGAACTTTAAAAGTGCTCATCATTGGAAAACGTTCTTCG
GGGCGAAAACTCTCAAGGATCTTACCGCTGTTGAGATCCAGTTCGATGTAACCCACTCGTGCACCCAACT
GATCTTCAGCATCTTTTACTTTCACCAGCGTTTCTGGGTGAGCAAAAACAGGAAGGCAAAATGCCGCAAA
AAAGGGAATAAGGGCGACACGGAAATGTTGAATACTCATACTCTTCCTTTTTCAATATTATTGAAGCATT
TATCAGGGTTATTGTCTCATGAGCGGATACATATTTGAATGTATTTAGAAAAATAAACAAATAGGGGTTC
CGCGCACATTTCCCCGAAAAGTGCCACCTGACGTC
