>Addgene plasmid #138893 | pPD147 ZF43x8-Spaced-Far_EYFP | depositor partial sequence | sequence record 268453 | ZF43x8-Spaced-Far promoter
AGATCTGAATTCGGATCCAGAGTGAGGACTACCTATAGAAGTAAGAGTGAGGACAATCGTATACAAGTAG
ATCCAGAGTGAGGACTACCTATAGAAGTAAGAGTGAGGACAATCGTATACAAGTAGATCCCTCTAGAGGG
AGATCCAGAGTGAGGACTACCTATAGAAGTAAGAGTGAGGACAATCGTATACAAGTAGATCCAGAGTGAG
GACTACCTATAGAAGTAAGAGTGAGGACAATCGTATACAAGTAGATCCCTCTAGAGGGAGATCCTGAGTA
GTGCGCGAGCAAAATTTAAGCTACAACAAGGCAAGGCTTGACCGACAATTGCATGAAGAATCTGCTTAGG
GTTAGGCGTTTTGCGCTGCTTCGCGATGTACGGGCCAGATATACGATCCCTCTAGAGGGTATATAATGGG
GGCCACTAGTCTACTACCAGAGCTCATCGCTAGC
